>Addgene plasmid #73146 | CAG sHRPb-FKBP-post mGRASP | depositor full sequence | sequence record 134519 | Full plasmid sequence
GTCGACATTGATTATTGACTAGTTATTAATAGTAATCAATTACGGGGTCATTAGTTCATAGCCCATATAT
GGAGTTCCGCGTTACATAACTTACGGTAAATGGCCCGCCTGGCTGACCGCCCAACGACCCCCGCCCATTG
ACGTCAATAATGACGTATGTTCCCATAGTAACGCCAATAGGGACTTTCCATTGACGTCAATGGGTGGACT
ATTTACGGTAAACTGCCCACTTGGCAGTACATCAAGTGTATCATATGCCAAGTACGCCCCCTATTGACGT
CAATGACGGTAAATGGCCCGCCTGGCATTATGCCCAGTACATGACCTTATGGGACTTTCCTACTTGGCAG
TACATCTACGTATTAGTCATCGCTATTACCATGGGTCGAGGTGAGCCCCACGTTCTGCTTCACTCTCCCC
ATCTCCCCCCCCTCCCCACCCCCAATTTTGTATTTATTTATTTTTTAATTATTTTGTGCAGCGATGGGGG
CGGGGGGGGGGGGGGCGCGCGCCAGGCGGGGCGGGGCGGGGCGAGGGGCGGGGCGGGGCGAGGCGGAGAG
GTGCGGCGGCAGCCAATCAGAGCGGCGCGCTCCGAAAGTTTCCTTTTATGGCGAGGCGGCGGCGGCGGCG
GCCCTATAAAAAGCGAAGCGCGCGGCGGGCGGGAGTCGCTGCGTTGCCTTCGCCCCGTGCCCCGCTCCGC
GCCGCCTCGCGCCGCCCGCCCCGGCTCTGACTGACCGCGTTACTCCCACAGGTGAGCGGGCGGGACGGCC
CTTCTCCTCCGGGCTGTAATTAGCGCTTGGTTTAATGACGGCTCGTTTCTTTTCTGTGGCTGCGTGAAAG
CCTTAAAGGGCTCCGGGAGGGCCCTTTGTGCGGGGGGGAGCGGCTCGGGGGGTGCGTGCGTGTGTGTGTG
CGTGGGGAGCGCCGCGTGCGGCCCGCGCTGCCCGGCGGCTGTGAGCGCTGCGGGCGCGGCGCGGGGCTTT
GTGCGCTCCGCGTGTGCGCGAGGGGAGCGCGGCCGGGGGCGGTGCCCCGCGGTGCGGGGGGGCTGCGAGG
GGAACAAAGGCTGCGTGCGGGGTGTGTGCGTGGGGGGGTGAGCAGGGGGTGTGGGCGCGGCGGTCGGGCT
GTAACCCCCCCCTGCACCCCCCTCCCCGAGTTGCTGAGCACGGCCCGGCTTCGGGTGCGGGGCTCCGTGC
GGGGCGTGGCGCGGGGCTCGCCGTGCCGGGCGGGGGGTGGCGGCAGGTGGGGGTGCCGGGCGGGGCGGGG
CCGCCTCGGGCCGGGGAGGGCTCGGGGGAGGGGCGCGGCGGCCCCGGAGCGCCGGCGGCTGTCGAGGCGC
GGCGAGCCGCAGCCATTGCCTTTTATGGTAATCGTGCGAGAGGGCGCAGGGACTTCCTTTGTCCCAAATC
TGGCGGAGCCGAAATCTGGGAGGCGCCGCCGCACCCCCTCTAGCGGGCGCGGGCGAAGCGGTGCGGCGCC
GGCAGGAAGGAAATGGGCGGGGAGGGCCTTCGTGCGTCGCCGCGCCGCCGTCCCCTTCTCCATCTCCAGC
CTCGGGGCTGCCGCAGGGGGACGGCTGCCTTCGGGGGGGACGGGGCAGGGCGGGGTTCGGCTTCTGGCGT
GTGACCGGCGGCTCTAGAGCCTCTGCTAACCATGTTCATGCCTTCTTCTTTTTCCTACAGCTCCTGGGCA
ACGTGCTGGTTATTGTGCTGTCTCATCATTTTGGCAAAGAATTCCGCCACCATGGCACTTCCCAGATGCA
TGTGGCCAAATTATGTTTGGAGAGCTATGATGGCATGTGTGGTCCACAGGGGATCCGGTGCCCCATTGAC
TCTCTGCTTGTTGGGATGTTTGCTACAGACTTTTCACGTACTCTCTCAAAAGACCGGTAACTTGTCTGCA
CTGGTTGACTTTGACCTGCGCACCCCAACCATCTTCGACAATAAGTATTACGTCAATCTGGAGGAACAGA
AGGGCCTGATTCAGTCCGACCAGGAGCTGTTCAGTTCCCCAGATGCTACCGACACTATTCCTCTTGTGCG
CAGCTTCGCTAATAGCACACAAACCTTTTTCAATGCTTTCGTGGAAGCTATGGATCGGATGGGAAATATA
ACGCCCCTGACGGGTACGCAGGGACAGATAAGACGGAACTGTAGGGTCGTGAACAGCAACTCTAAGGGCT
CGGGCTCGACCTCGGGCTCGGGCGGCTCGAGCGGAGTGCAGGTGGAAACCATCTCCCCAGGAGACGGGCG
CACCTTCCCCAAGCGCGGCCAGACCTGCGTGGTGCACTACACCGGGATGCTTGAAGATGGAAAGAAATTT
GATTCCTCCCGGGACAGAAACAAGCCCTTTAAGTTTATGCTAGGCAAGCAGGAGGTGATCCGAGGCTGGG
AAGAAGGGGTTGCCCAGATGAGTGTGGGTCAGAGAGCCAAACTGACTATATCTCCAGATTATGCCTATGG
TGCCACTGGGCACCCAGGCATCATCCCACCACATGCCACTCTCGTCTTCGATGTGGAGCTTCTAAAACTG
GAATATCCATATGATGTTCCAGATTATGCTCAATTGGTACCTCATCTGCATAATCTCAATGACATTTCTC
AGTATACCTCGACAACAACTAAAGTGCCATCCACGGACATCACTCTCAGACCTACAAGGAAGAATTCCAC
ACCAGTCACATCAGCCTTTCCCACTGCCAAACAGGATGATCCCAAGCAACAACCAAGCCCCTTCTCGGTG
GATCAGAGGGACTACTCCACAGAGCTAAGTGTCACTATCGCAGTGGGGGCCTCTCTGCTGTTTCTCAACA
TCTTGGCTTTTGCAGCCCTGTACTACAAGAAGGATAAGAGGAGACATGATGTCCACCGGAGGTGCAGCCC
TCAGCGCACGACCACCAACGACCTAACCCATGCTCCAGAAGAGGAAATTATGTCTCTCCAAATGAAGCAC
ACTGACTTGGATCACGAGTGTGAGTCCATCCATCCACATGAGGTGGTTCTTCGGACCGCCTGTCCCCCAG
ATTATACTCTAGCTATGAGGAGGTCACCTGATGATATTCCACTAATGACACCTAACACCATCACAATGAT
TCCCAACACTATACCAGGGATTCAGCCCTTACATACATTCAACACATTTACTGGAGGACAGAATAATACA
CTGCCCCATCCCCACCCACACCCCCATTCACATTCAACAACCAGGGTATAGAGATCTGCGGCCGCAAGCT
TGGCGTAATCATGGTCATAGCTGTTTCCTGTGTGAAATTGTTATCCGCTCACAATTCCACACAACATACG
AGCCGGAAGCATAAAGTGTAAAGCCTGGGGTGCCTAATGAGTGAGCTAACTCACATTAATTGCGTTGCGC
TCACTGCCCGCTTTCCAGTCGGGAAACCTGTCGTGCCAGCGGATCCGCATCTCAATTAGTCAGCAACCAT
AGTCCCGCCCCTAACTCCGCCCATCCCGCCCCTAACTCCGCCCAGTTCCGCCCATTCTCCGCCCCATGGC
TGACTAATTTTTTTTATTTATGCAGAGGCCGAGGCCGCCTCGGCCTCTGAGCTATTCCAGAAGTAGTGAG
GAGGCTTTTTTGGAGGCCTAGGCTTTTGCAAAAAGCTAACTTGTTTATTGCAGCTTATAATGGTTACAAA
TAAAGCAATAGCATCACAAATTTCACAAATAAAGCATTTTTTTCACTGCATTCTAGTTGTGGTTTGTCCA
AACTCATCAATGTATCTTATCATGTCTGGATCCGCTGCATTAATGAATCGGCCAACGCGCGGGGAGAGGC
GGTTTGCGTATTGGGCGCTCTTCCGCTTCCTCGCTCACTGACTCGCTGCGCTCGGTCGTTCGGCTGCGGC
GAGCGGTATCAGCTCACTCAAAGGCGGTAATACGGTTATCCACAGAATCAGGGGATAACGCAGGAAAGAA
CATGTGAGCAAAAGGCCAGCAAAAGGCCAGGAACCGTAAAAAGGCCGCGTTGCTGGCGTTTTTCCATAGG
CTCCGCCCCCCTGACGAGCATCACAAAAATCGACGCTCAAGTCAGAGGTGGCGAAACCCGACAGGACTAT
AAAGATACCAGGCGTTTCCCCCTGGAAGCTCCCTCGTGCGCTCTCCTGTTCCGACCCTGCCGCTTACCGG
ATACCTGTCCGCCTTTCTCCCTTCGGGAAGCGTGGCGCTTTCTCAATGCTCACGCTGTAGGTATCTCAGT
TCGGTGTAGGTCGTTCGCTCCAAGCTGGGCTGTGTGCACGAACCCCCCGTTCAGCCCGACCGCTGCGCCT
TATCCGGTAACTATCGTCTTGAGTCCAACCCGGTAAGACACGACTTATCGCCACTGGCAGCAGCCACTGG
TAACAGGATTAGCAGAGCGAGGTATGTAGGCGGTGCTACAGAGTTCTTGAAGTGGTGGCCTAACTACGGC
TACACTAGAAGGACAGTATTTGGTATCTGCGCTCTGCTGAAGCCAGTTACCTTCGGAAAAAGAGTTGGTA
GCTCTTGATCCGGCAAACAAACCACCGCTGGTAGCGGTGGTTTTTTTGTTTGCAAGCAGCAGATTACGCG
CAGAAAAAAAGGATCTCAAGAAGATCCTTTGATCTTTTCTACGGGGTCTGACGCTCAGTGGAACGAAAAC
TCACGTTAAGGGATTTTGGTCATGAGATTATCAAAAAGGATCTTCACCTAGATCCTTTTAAATTAAAAAT
GAAGTTTTAAATCAATCTAAAGTATATATGAGTAAACTTGGTCTGACAGTTACCAATGCTTAATCAGTGA
GGCACCTATCTCAGCGATCTGTCTATTTCGTTCATCCATAGTTGCCTGACTCCCCGTCGTGTAGATAACT
ACGATACGGGAGGGCTTACCATCTGGCCCCAGTGCTGCAATGATACCGCGAGACCCACGCTCACCGGCTC
CAGATTTATCAGCAATAAACCAGCCAGCCGGAAGGGCCGAGCGCAGAAGTGGTCCTGCAACTTTATCCGC
CTCCATCCAGTCTATTAATTGTTGCCGGGAAGCTAGAGTAAGTAGTTCGCCAGTTAATAGTTTGCGCAAC
GTTGTTGCCATTGCTACAGGCATCGTGGTGTCACGCTCGTCGTTTGGTATGGCTTCATTCAGCTCCGGTT
CCCAACGATCAAGGCGAGTTACATGATCCCCCATGTTGTGCAAAAAAGCGGTTAGCTCCTTCGGTCCTCC
GATCGTTGTCAGAAGTAAGTTGGCCGCAGTGTTATCACTCATGGTTATGGCAGCACTGCATAATTCTCTT
ACTGTCATGCCATCCGTAAGATGCTTTTCTGTGACTGGTGAGTACTCAACCAAGTCATTCTGAGAATAGT
GTATGCGGCGACCGAGTTGCTCTTGCCCGGCGTCAATACGGGATAATACCGCGCCACATAGCAGAACTTT
AAAAGTGCTCATCATTGGAAAACGTTCTTCGGGGCGAAAACTCTCAAGGATCTTACCGCTGTTGAGATCC
AGTTCGATGTAACCCACTCGTGCACCCAACTGATCTTCAGCATCTTTTACTTTCACCAGCGTTTCTGGGT
GAGCAAAAACAGGAAGGCAAAATGCCGCAAAAAAGGGAATAAGGGCGACACGGAAATGTTGAATACTCAT
ACTCTTCCTTTTTCAATATTATTGAAGCATTTATCAGGGTTATTGTCTCATGAGCGGATACATATTTGAA
TGTATTTAGAAAAATAAACAAATAGGGGTTCCGCGCACATTTCCCCGAAAAGTGCCACCTG
Features (pLannotate 1.2.2; 18 found; start..end, strand, type, name):
      4..383     +  enhancer       CMV enhancer: human cytomegalovirus immediate early enhancer
    386..661     +  promoter       chicken β-actin promoter: No description available
    662..1670    +  intron         chimeric intron: chimera between introns from chicken β-actin and rabbit β-globin
   1668..1757    +  CDS            HBB (fragment): HBB_LEPEU - Experimental evidence at protein level: Swiss-Prot protein existence level 1. Involved in oxygen transport from the lung to the various peripheral tissues. From Lepus europaeus (European hare).
   1843..2163    +  CDS            PRXC1A (fragment): PER1A_ARMRU - Also known as HPRC1. Experimental evidence at protein level: Swiss-Prot protein existence level 1. Removal of H(2)O(2), oxidation of toxic reductants, biosynthesis and degradation of lignin, suberization, auxin catabolism, response to environmental stresses such as wounding, pathogen attack and oxidative stress. These functions might be dependent on each isozyme/isoform in each plant tissue. From Armoracia rusticana (Horseradish) (Armoracia laphatifolia).
   2203..2523    +  CDS            DmrB: F36V mutant of FK506-binding protein FKBP12 binds synthetic ligands that do not bind wild-type FKBP
   2590..3198    +  CDS            NLGN4X: NLGNX_MACMU - Also known as NLGN4. Experimental evidence at transcript level: Swiss-Prot protein existence level 2. Putative neuronal cell surface protein involved in cell-cell- interactions. From Macaca mulatta (Rhesus macaque).
   3258..3274    -  protein_bind   lac operator: The lac repressor binds to the lac operator to inhibit transcription in E. coli. This inhibition can be relieved by adding lactose or isopropyl-β-D-thiogalactopyranoside (IPTG). lac repressor encoded by lacI
   3282..3312    -  promoter       lac promoter: promoter for the E. coli lac operon
   3327..3348    -  protein_bind   CAP binding site: CAP binding activates transcription in the presence of cAMP. E. coli catabolite activator protein
   3361..3400    -  CDS            lacI (fragment): lac repressor; lacI; The lac repressor binds to the lac operator to inhibit transcription in E. coli. This inhibition can be relieved by adding lactose or isopropyl-β-D-thiogalactopyranoside (IPTG).
   3407..3429    +  promoter       SV40 promoter (fragment): SV40 enhancer and early promoter
   3453..3588    +  rep_origin     SV40 ori: SV40 origin of replication
   3608..3742    +  polyA_signal   SV40 poly(A) signal: SV40 polyadenylation signal
   3744..3798    -  CDS            lacI (fragment): lac repressor; lacI; The lac repressor binds to the lac operator to inhibit transcription in E. coli. This inhibition can be relieved by adding lactose or isopropyl-β-D-thiogalactopyranoside (IPTG).
   3981..4569    -  rep_origin     ori: high-copy-number ColE1/pMB1/pBR322/pUC origin of replication
   4740..5600    -  CDS            AmpR: β-lactamase; bla; confers resistance to ampicillin, carbenicillin, and related antibiotics
   5601..5705    -  promoter       AmpR promoter: bla
