[The description below was written by a language model from this plasmid's Addgene catalogue record and pLannotate feature annotations shown in this document.]
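Description:
CAG sHRPb-FKBP-post mGRASP is a 5,731 bp mammalian expression plasmid built on the pCAG backbone. It is propagated in E. coli through a high-copy ColE1/pUC-type origin and selected with ampicillin via the β-lactamase gene. Expression is driven by the CAG promoter, annotated here as the CMV immediate-early enhancer, the chicken β-actin promoter and a chimeric β-actin/β-globin intron. Downstream of the insert the backbone carries lac regulatory remnants, an SV40 origin and an SV40 polyadenylation signal. No rabbit β-globin poly(A) is annotated in the feature table.

The roughly 1.5 kb synthetic insert encodes a single membrane-anchored fusion protein. In order, it comprises the neuroligin-1 (NLG1) signal sequence, sHRPb, a ten-residue flexible linker, FKBP12, an HA epitope tag, and NLG1 residues 630–843. sHRPb is the small fragment of split horseradish peroxidase, residues 214–308 with the N255D and L299R substitutions. The NLG1 portion provides the transmembrane and cytoplasmic regions while lacking most of the extracellular domain. This places sHRPb and FKBP at the extracellular end of the "post mGRASP" postsynaptic scaffold. The depositor notes that the design matches the earlier post-mGRASP construct apart from an added linker, the HA tag, AgeI and MfeI sites, and a slightly shorter NLG1 segment.

The automated annotation labels the FKBP region as the F36V "DmrB" variant and the neuroligin segment as NLGN4X. These are best-match calls, whereas the depositor describes FKBP12 matching a published crystal-structure chain and NLG1.

The associated publication covers split HRP for detecting intercellular protein–protein interactions and visualizing synapses. In that approach, peroxidase activity is restored when this fragment meets the complementary large HRP fragment displayed on an apposed cell. The record does not spell out FKBP's role, although FKBP is a standard module for rapamycin-induced dimerization.
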