Addgene plasmid #73146: CAG sHRPb-FKBP-post mGRASP
Purpose: Small fragment of split HRP and FKBP fused to the extracellular terminus of the "post mGRASP" scaffold published by Magee, in which the majority of the NLG1 extracellular domain is deleted.
Depositing lab: Alice Ting. Depositing organization: Massachusetts Institute of Technology. Publication: A split horseradish peroxidase for the detection of intercellular protein-protein interactions and sensitive visualization of synapses. Martell JD, Yamagata M, Deerinck TJ, Phan S, Kwa CG, Ellisman MH, Sanes JR, Ting AY. Nat Biotechnol. 2016 May 30. doi: 10.1038/nbt.3563. PubMed 27240195.
Backbone
  Vector backbone: pCAG
  Backbone size w/o insert (bp): 4247
  Total vector size (bp): 5731
  Vector type: Mammalian Expression
Growth in bacteria
  Bacterial resistance: Ampicillin, 100 μg/mL
  Growth temperature: 37°C
  Growth strain: DH5alpha
  Copy number: High Copy
Gene/Insert
  Gene/Insert name: sHRPb-FKBP-post mGRASP
  Species: Synthetic
  Insert size (bp): 1470
  Promoter: CAG
  Tag / fusion protein: HA tag
  Cloning method: Restriction Enzyme; 5′ cloning site AgeI (not destroyed); 3′ cloning site MfeI (not destroyed)
  Sequencing primers: 5′ gctaaccatgttcatgccttc
Terms and licenses: Academic/Nonprofit Terms; Industry Terms: Not Available to Industry
Depositor comments: sHRPb is the small split HRP fragment. It consists of amino acids 214-308 of horseradish peroxidase (HRP) with the following 2 mutations: N255D, L299R The insert contains the following features: EcoRI-NLG1 ss-AgeI-sHRPb-10 aa linker-XhoI-FKBP12-HA epitope tag-MfeI-NLG1(630-843 aa)-stop-BglII-NotI CAG promoter 10 aa linker: KGSGSTSGSG HA epitope tag: YPYDVPDYA FKBP12: We used a 107 aa sequence that is identical to chain A in PDB 2FAP. This construct is identical to the previously reported “post-mGRASP” (Addgene ID 34912) except that 5 aa linker, HA tag, AgeI, and MfeI are added here, and residues 630-843 of NLG1 are used here instead of residues 627-843.
How to cite: CAG sHRPb-FKBP-post mGRASP was a gift from Alice Ting (Addgene plasmid # 73146 ; http://n2t.net/addgene:73146 ; RRID:Addgene_73146)
