>Addgene plasmid #73146 | CAG sHRPb-FKBP-post mGRASP | depositor partial sequence | sequence record 134520 | Coding region
ATGGCACTTCCCAGATGCATGTGGCCAAATTATGTTTGGAGAGCTATGATGGCATGTGTGGTCCACAGGG
GATCCGGTGCCCCATTGACTCTCTGCTTGTTGGGATGTTTGCTACAGACTTTTCACGTACTCTCTCAAAA
GACCGGTAACTTGTCTGCACTGGTTGACTTTGACCTGCGCACCCCAACCATCTTCGACAATAAGTATTAC
GTCAATCTGGAGGAACAGAAGGGCCTGATTCAGTCCGACCAGGAGCTGTTCAGTTCCCCAGATGCTACCG
ACACTATTCCTCTTGTGCGCAGCTTCGCTAATAGCACACAAACCTTTTTCAATGCTTTCGTGGAAGCTAT
GGATCGGATGGGAAATATAACGCCCCTGACGGGTACGCAGGGACAGATAAGACGGAACTGTAGGGTCGTG
AACAGCAACTCTAAGGGCTCGGGCTCGACCTCGGGCTCGGGCGGCTCGAGCGGAGTGCAGGTGGAAACCA
TCTCCCCAGGAGACGGGCGCACCTTCCCCAAGCGCGGCCAGACCTGCGTGGTGCACTACACCGGGATGCT
TGAAGATGGAAAGAAATTTGATTCCTCCCGGGACAGAAACAAGCCCTTTAAGTTTATGCTAGGCAAGCAG
GAGGTGATCCGAGGCTGGGAAGAAGGGGTTGCCCAGATGAGTGTGGGTCAGAGAGCCAAACTGACTATAT
CTCCAGATTATGCCTATGGTGCCACTGGGCACCCAGGCATCATCCCACCACATGCCACTCTCGTCTTCGA
TGTGGAGCTTCTAAAACTGGAATATCCATATGATGTTCCAGATTATGCTCAATTGGTACCTCATCTGCAT
AATCTCAATGACATTTCTCAGTATACCTCGACAACAACTAAAGTGCCATCCACGGACATCACTCTCAGAC
CTACAAGGAAGAATTCCACACCAGTCACATCAGCCTTTCCCACTGCCAAACAGGATGATCCCAAGCAACA
ACCAAGCCCCTTCTCGGTGGATCAGAGGGACTACTCCACAGAGCTAAGTGTCACTATCGCAGTGGGGGCC
TCTCTGCTGTTTCTCAACATCTTGGCTTTTGCAGCCCTGTACTACAAGAAGGATAAGAGGAGACATGATG
TCCACCGGAGGTGCAGCCCTCAGCGCACGACCACCAACGACCTAACCCATGCTCCAGAAGAGGAAATTAT
GTCTCTCCAAATGAAGCACACTGACTTGGATCACGAGTGTGAGTCCATCCATCCACATGAGGTGGTTCTT
CGGACCGCCTGTCCCCCAGATTATACTCTAGCTATGAGGAGGTCACCTGATGATATTCCACTAATGACAC
CTAACACCATCACAATGATTCCCAACACTATACCAGGGATTCAGCCCTTACATACATTCAACACATTTAC
TGGAGGACAGAATAATACACTGCCCCATCCCCACCCACACCCCCATTCACATTCAACAACCAGGGTATAG
