>Addgene plasmid #73146 | CAG sHRPb-FKBP-post mGRASP | addgene partial sequence | sequence record 150003 | pCAG-F 5'-GCAACGTGCTGGTTATTGTG-3'
AGATGCATGTGGCCAAATTATGTTTGGAGAGCTATGATGGCATGTGTGGTCCACAGGGGATCCGGTGCCC
CATTGACTCTCTGCTTGTTGGGATGTTTGCTACAGACTTTTCACGTACTCTCTCAAAAGACCGGTAACTT
GTCTGCACTGGTTGACTTTGACCTGCGCACCCCAACCATCTTCGACAATAAGTATTACGTCAATCTGGAG
GAACAGAAGGGCCTGATTCAGTCCGACCAGGAGCTGTTCAGTTCCCCAGATGCTACCGACACTATTCCTC
TTGTGCGCAGCTTCGCTAATAGCACACAAACCTTTTTCAATGCTTTCGTGGAAGCTATGGATCGGATGGG
AAATATAACGCCCCTGACGGGTACGCAGGGACAGATAAGACGGAACTGTAGGGTCGTGAACAGCAACTCT
AAGGGCTCGGGCTCGACCTCGGGCTCGGGCGGCTCGAGCGGAGTGCAGGTGGAAACCATCTCCCCAGGAG
ACGGGCGCACCTTCCCCAAGCGCGGCCAGACCTGCGTGGTGCACTACACCGGGATGCTTGAAGATGGAAA
GAAATTTGATTCCTCCCGGGACAGAAACAAGCCCTTTAAGTTTATGCTAGGCAAGCAGGAGGTGATCCGA
GGCTGGGAAGAAGGGGTTGCCCAGATGAGTGTGGGTCAGAGAGCCAAACTGACTATATCTCCAGATTATG
CCTATGGTGCCACTGGGCACCCAGGCATCATCCCACCA
