>Addgene plasmid #73146 | CAG sHRPb-FKBP-post mGRASP | addgene partial sequence | sequence record 150004 | M13pUC-Rev 5'-AGCGGATAACAATTTCACACAGG-3'
GCGGCCGCAGATCTCTATACCCTGGTTGTTGAATGTGAATGGGGGTGTGGGTGGGGATGGGGCAGTGTAT
TATTCTGTCCTCCAGTAAATGTGTTGAATGTATGTAAGGGCTGAATCCCTGGTATAGTGTTGGGAATCAT
TGTGATGGTGTTAGGTGTCATTAGTGGAATATCATCAGGTGACCTCCTCATAGCTAGAGTATAATCTGGG
GGACAGGCGGTCCGAAGAACCACCTCATGTGGATGGATGGACTCACACTCGTGATCCAAGTCAGTGTGCT
TCATTTGGAGAGACATAATTTCCTCTTCTGGAGCATGGGTTAGGTCGTTGGTGGTCGTGCGCTGAGGGCT
GCACCTCCGGTGGACATCATGTCTCCTCTTATCCTTCTTGTAGTACAGGGCTGCAAAAGCCAAGATGTTG
AGAAACAGCAGAGAGGCCCCCACTGCGATAGTGACACTTAGCTCTGTGGAGTAGTCCCTCTGATCCACCG
AGAAGGGGCTTGGTTGTTGCTTGGGATCATCCTGTTTGGCAGTGGGAAAGGCTGATGTGACTGGTGTGGA
ATTCTTCCTTGTAGGTCTGAGAGTGATGTCCGTGGATGGCACTTTAGTTGTTGTCGAGGTATACTGAGAA
ATGTCATTGAGATTATGCAGATGAGGTACCAATTGAGCATAATCTGGAACATCATATGGATATTCCAGTT
TTAGAAGCTCCACATCGAAGACGAGAGTGGCATGTGGTGGGATGATGCCTGGGTGCCCAGT
